Addgene plasmid #152003: pGBW-m4134510
Purpose: Mammalian expression plasmid for SARS-CoV-2 nsp11
Depositing lab: Ginkgo Bioworks & Benjie Chen. Depositing organization: Ginkgo Bioworks.
Backbone
  Vector backbone: pTwist_CMV_Hygro_6
  Backbone size w/o insert (bp): 6525
  Vector type: Mammalian Expression
  Selectable markers: Hygromycin
Growth in bacteria
  Bacterial resistance: Ampicillin, 100 μg/mL
  Growth temperature: 37°C
  Growth strain: DH5alpha
  Copy number: High Copy
Gene/Insert
  Gene/Insert name: SARS-CoV-2 nsp11
  Species: Severe acute respiratory syndrome coronavirus 2
  Insert size (bp): 38
  Mutation: wt
  Entrez Gene: ORF1ab (a.k.a. GU280_gp01)
  Promoter: CMV
  Tag / fusion protein: Cleavable TEV;TapTag (C terminal on backbone)
  Cloning method: Unknown
Resource information
  A portion of this plasmid was derived from a plasmid made by: GinkgoBioworks
Depositor comments: NCBI reference sequence: YP_009725312.1
How to cite: pGBW-m4134510 was a gift from Ginkgo Bioworks & Benjie Chen (Addgene plasmid # 152003 ; http://n2t.net/addgene:152003 ; RRID:Addgene_152003)
