[The description below was written by a language model from this plasmid's Addgene catalogue record and pLannotate feature annotations shown in this document.]
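Description:
pGBW-m4134510 is a mammalian expression plasmid for SARS-CoV-2 nsp11, the very short peptide encoded within the ORF1ab region of the viral genome. It is built on the pTwist_CMV_Hygro_6 backbone. In bacteria it replicates from a high-copy ColE1/pUC-type origin and is selected with ampicillin through an intact β-lactamase (AmpR) gene. For selection in mammalian cells it carries a separate cassette in which the human ubiquitin C promoter drives hygromycin B phosphotransferase, followed by a synthetic polyadenylation signal.

The wild-type nsp11 insert is only 38 bp and is too small to have been annotated in the feature table. It sits downstream of the CMV enhancer and promoter elements, which lie at the end of the circular map, so transcription runs across the numbering origin. The catalogue lists a C-terminal, backbone-encoded TEV-cleavable TAP tag. This agrees with the two annotated coding fragments after the insert position. The first is a short match to myosin light chain kinase, which probably corresponds to a calmodulin-binding peptide. The second is a fragment of the immunoglobulin-binding domains of Staphylococcus aureus protein A. Together these are the classic modules for tandem affinity purification, and TEV cleavage releases the bait from the protein A moiety. An SV40 poly(A) signal is annotated after the tag, although on the opposite strand.

β-globin insulator elements, T7 and rrnG terminators and a further synthetic poly(A) signal flank the expression unit, presumably to shield it from neighbouring transcription. The record states no use beyond mammalian expression of nsp11, but the tag design suits affinity purification and the study of host interaction partners.
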