Features (pLannotate 1.2.2; 20 found; start..end, strand, type, name):
    101..178     +  CDS            MYLK2 (fragment): MYLK2_HUMAN - Experimental evidence at protein level: Swiss-Prot protein existence level 1. Implicated in the level of global muscle contraction and cardiac function. Phosphorylates a specific serine in the N-terminus of a myosin light chain. From Homo sapiens (Human).
    260..610     +  CDS            spa (fragment): SPA_STAAU - Experimental evidence at protein level: Swiss-Prot protein existence level 1. Plays a role in the inhibition of the host innate and adaptive immune responses. Possesses five immunoglobulin-binding domains that capture both the fragment crystallizable region (Fc region) and the Fab region (part of Ig that identifies antigen) of immunoglobulins (By similarity). In turn, Staphylococcus aureus is protected from phagocytic killing via inhibition of Ig Fc region. In addition, the host elicited B-cell response is prevented due to a decrease of antibody-secreting cell proliferation that en
    691..812     -  polyA_signal   SV40 poly(A) signal: SV40 polyadenylation signal
    835..904     -  CDS            large T antigen (fragment): large T antigen from SV40 (simian virus 40)
    927..973     +  terminator     T7 terminator: transcription terminator for bacteriophage T7 RNA polymerase
   1003..1139    +  terminator     rrnG terminator: transcription terminator from the E. coli ribosomal RNA rrnG operon (Albrechtsen et al., 1991)
   1184..1255    +  misc_feature   3' β-globin insulator: insulator downstream of the human β-globin locus (Farrell et al., 2002)
   1481..2069    -  rep_origin     ori: high-copy-number ColE1/pMB1/pBR322/pUC origin of replication
   2241..2305    -  CDS            bla(M) (fragment): β-lactamase lacking the signal sequence; bla(M); allows cytosolic expression of β-lactamase
   2569..3778    +  promoter       UbC promoter: human ubiquitin C promoter
   3788..4809    +  CDS            HygR (fragment): hygromycin B phosphotransferase confers resistance to hygromycin
   4837..4885    +  polyA_signal   poly(A) signal: synthetic polyadenylation signal
   5151..6011    +  CDS            AmpR: β-lactamase; bla; confers resistance to ampicillin, carbenicillin, and related antibiotics
   6024..6160    +  terminator     rrnG terminator: transcription terminator from the E. coli ribosomal RNA rrnG operon (Albrechtsen et al., 1991)
   6305..6376    +  misc_feature   5' β-globin insulator: insulator upstream of the human β-globin locus (Farrell et al., 2002)
   6381..6427    -  terminator     T7 terminator: transcription terminator for bacteriophage T7 RNA polymerase
   6445..6493    -  polyA_signal   poly(A) signal: synthetic polyadenylation signal
   6574..6877    +  enhancer       CMV enhancer: human cytomegalovirus immediate early enhancer
   6950..6967    -  promoter       CMV promoter (fragment): human cytomegalovirus (CMV) immediate early promoter
   7030..7081    +  promoter       CMVd2 promoter: truncated human cytomegalovirus (CMV) immediate early promoter that yields moderately reduced expression relative to the full-length promoter
>Addgene plasmid #152003 | pGBW-m4134510 | depositor full sequence | sequence record 295015 | Full Sequence
CACCATGAGTGCCGATGCTCAGTCCTTTCTCAACGGTTTCGCAGTGGAAAACCTTTACTTTCAGTCGGGA
CGGCGAATCCCGGGGCTGATAAATCCCTGGAAAAGGAGATGGAAGAAGAACTTTATTGCAGTGTCTGCGG
CTAACCGGTTCAAAAAGATCAGTTCAAGCGGCGCCCTAGATTACGACATTCCTACGACCGCCTCCGAGAA
TCTCTATTTCCAGGGTGAATTTGGCTTGGCACAACATGACGAGGCCGTCGATAACAAGTTTAATAAAGAA
CAGCAGAACGCTTTCTATGAGATCCTTCACTTACCAAATCTGAACGAAGAGCAACGCAACGCTTTCATTC
AGAGCCTGAAAGACGATCCCTCGCAGTCTGCAAATCTCCTGGCCGAAGCCAAGAAGCTGAATGACGCACA
GGCTCCAAAAGTTGATAACAAGTTTAACAAGGAGCAGCAGAATGCTTTCTACGAGATATTGCACCTTCCT
AATCTGAATGAGGAACAAAGAAATGCATTTATCCAGTCCCTAAAAGACGATCCATCACAGAGTGCCAACC
TGCTTGCGGAAGCCAAAAAGCTCAATGATGCCCAGGCCCCGAAAGTAGACGCGAACCATCAATAAGGATC
CGCAGGCCTCTGCTAGCTTGACTGACTGAGATACAGCGTACCTTCAGCTCACAGACATGATAAGATACAT
TGATGAGTTTGGACAAACCACAACTAGAATGCAGTGAAAAAAATGCTTTATTTGTGAAATTTGTGATGCT
ATTGCTTTATTTGTAACCATTATAAGCTGCAATAAACAAGTTAACAACAACAATTGCATTCATTTTATGT
TTCAGGTTCAGGGGGAGGTGTGGGAGGTTTTTTAAAGCAAGTAAAACCTCTACAAATGTGGTATTGGCCC
ATCTCTATCGGTATCGTAGCATAACCCCTTGGGGCCTCTAAACGGGTCTTGAGGGGTTTTTTGTGCCCCT
CGGGCCGGATTGCTATCTACCGGCATTGGCGCAGAAAAAAATGCCTGATGCGACGCTGCGCGTCTTATAC
TCCCACATATGCCAGATTCAGCAACGGATACGGCTTCCCCAACTTGCCCACTTCCATACGTGTCCTCCTT
ACCAGAAATTTATCCTTAAGGTCGTCAGCTATCCTGCAGGCGATCTCTCGATTTCGATCAAGACATTCCT
TTAATGGTCTTTTCTGGACACCACTAGGGGTCAGAAGTAGTTCATCAAACTTTCTTCCCTCCCTAATCTC
ATTGGTTACCTTGGGCTATCGAAACTTAATTAACCAGTCAAGTCAGCTACTTGGCGAGATCGACTTGTCT
GGGTTTCGACTACGCTCAGAATTGCGTCAGTCAAGTTCGATCTGGTCCTTGCTATTGCACCCGTTCTCCG
ATTACGAGTTTCATTTAAATCATGTGAGCAAAAGGCCAGCAAAAGGCCAGGAACCGTAAAAAGGCCGCGT
TGCTGGCGTTTTTCCATAGGCTCCGCCCCCCTGACGAGCATCACAAAAATCGACGCTCAAGTCAGAGGTG
GCGAAACCCGACAGGACTATAAAGATACCAGGCGTTTCCCCCTGGAAGCTCCCTCGTGCGCTCTCCTGTT
CCGACCCTGCCGCTTACCGGATACCTGTCCGCCTTTCTCCCTTCGGGAAGCGTGGCGCTTTCTCATAGCT
CACGCTGTAGGTATCTCAGTTCGGTGTAGGTCGTTCGCTCCAAGCTGGGCTGTGTGCACGAACCCCCCGT
TCAGCCCGACCGCTGCGCCTTATCCGGTAACTATCGTCTTGAGTCCAACCCGGTAAGACACGACTTATCG
CCACTGGCAGCAGCCACTGGTAACAGGATTAGCAGAGCGAGGTATGTAGGCGGTGCTACAGAGTTCTTGA
AGTGGTGGCCTAACTACGGCTACACTAGAAGAACAGTATTTGGTATCTGCGCTCTGCTGAAGCCAGTTAC
CTTCGGAAAAAGAGTTGGTAGCTCTTGATCCGGCAAACAAACCACCGCTGGTAGCGGTGGTTTTTTTGTT
TGCAAGCAGCAGATTACGCGCAGAAAAAAAGGATCTCAAGAAGATCCTTTGATCTTTTCTACGGGGTCTG
ACGCTCAGTGGAACGAAAACTCACGTTAAGGGATTTTGGTCATGAGATTATCAAAAAGGATCTTCACCTA
GATCCTTTTAAATTAAAAATGAAGTTTTAAATCAATCTAAAGTATATATGAGTAAACTTGGTCTGACAGT
TACCAATGCTTAATCAGTGAGGCACCTATCTCAGCGATCTGTCTATTTCGTTCATCCATAGTTGCATTTA
AATTTCCGAACTCTCCAAGGCCCTCGTCGGAAAATCTTCAAACCTTTCGTCCGATCCATCTTGCAGGCTA
CCTCTCGAACGAACTATCGCAAGTCTCTTGGCCGGCCTTGCGCCTTGGCTATTGCTTGGCAGCGCCTATC
GCCAGGTATTACTCCAATCCCGAATATCCGAGATCGGGATCACCCGAGAGAAGTTCAACCTACATCCTCA
ATCCCGATCTATCCGAGATCCGAGGAATATCGAAATCGGGGCGCGCCTGGCCTCCGCGCCGGGTTTTGGC
GCCTCCCGCGGGCGCCCCCCTCGTCACGGCGAGCGCTGCCACGTCAGACGAAGGGCGCAGGAGCGTCCTG
ATCCTTCCGCCCGGACGCTCAGGACAGCGGCCCGCTGCTCATAAGACTCGGCCTTAGAACCCCAGTATCA
GCAGAAGGACATTTTAGGACGGGACTTGGGTGACTCTAGGGCACTGGTTTTCTTTCCAGAGAGCGGAACA
GGCGAGGAAAAGTAGTCCCTTCTCGGCGATTCTGCGGAGGGATCTCCGTGGGGCGGTGAACGCCGATGAT
TATATAAGGACGCGCCGGGTGTGGCACAGCTAGTTCCGTCGCAGCCGGGATTTGGGTCGCGGTTCTTGTT
TGTGGATCGCTGTGATCGTCACTTGGTGAGTAGCGGGCTGCTGGGCTGGCCGGGGCTTTCGTGGCCGCCG
GGCCGCTCGGTGGGACGGAAGCGTGTGGAGAGACCGCCAAGGGCTGTAGTCTGGGTCCGCGAGCAAGGTT
GCCCTGAACTGGGGGTTGGGGGGAGCGCAGCAAAATGGCGGCTGTTCCCGAGTCTTGAATGGAAGACGCT
TGTGAGGCGGGCTGTGAGGTCGTTGAAACAAGGTGGGGGGCATGGTGGGCGGCAAGAACCCAAGGTCTTG
AGCCCTTCGCTAATGCGGGAAAGCTCTTATTCGGGTGAGATGGGCTGGGCACCATCTGGGGACCCTGACG
TGAAGTTTGTCACTGACTGGAGAACTCGGTTTGTCGTCTGTTGCGGGGGCGGCAGTTATGGCGGTGCCGT
TGGGCAGTGCACCCGTACCTTTGGGAGCGCGCGCCCTCGTCGTGTCGTGACGTCACCCGTTCTGTTGGCT
TATAATGCAGGGTGGGGCCACCTGCCGGTAGGTGTGCGGTAGGCTTTTCTCCGTCGCAGGACGCAGGGTT
CGGGCCTAGGGTAGGCTCTCCTGAATCGACAGGCGCCGGACCTCTGGTGAGGGGAGGGATAAGTGAGGCG
TCAGTTTCTTTGGTCGGTTTTATGTACCTATCTTCTTAAGTAGCTGAAGCTCCGGTTTTGAACTATGCGC
TCGGGGTTGGCGAGTGTGTTTTGTGAAGTTTTTTAGGCACCTTTTGAAATGTAATCATTTGGGTCAATAT
GTAATTTTCAGTGTTAGACTTGTAAATTGTCCGCTAAATTCTGGCCGTTTTTGGCTTTTTTGTTAGACAA
CATGGGTAAAAAGCCTGAACTCACCGCGACGTCTGTCGAGAAGTTTCTGATCGAAAAGTTCGACAGCGTC
TCCGACCTGATGCAGCTCTCGGAGGGCGAAGAATCTCGTGCTTTCAGCTTCGATGTAGGAGGGCGTGGAT
ATGTCCTGCGGGTAAATAGCTGCGCCGATGGTTTCTACAAAGATCGTTATGTTTATCGGCACTTTGCATC
CGCCGCGCTCCCGATTCCGGAAGTGCTTGACATTGGGGAGTTCAGCGAGAGCCTGACCTATTGCATCTCC
CGCCGTGCACAGGGTGTCACGTTGCAAGACCTGCCTGAAACCGAACTGCCCGCTGTTCTGCAGCCGGTCG
CGGAGGCAATGGATGCCATCGCTGCCGCCGATCTTAGCCAGACGAGCGGGTTCGGCCCATTCGGACCGCA
AGGAATCGGTCAATACACTACATGGCGTGATTTCATATGCGCGATTGCTGATCCCCATGTGTATCACTGG
CAAACTGTGATGGACGACACCGTCAGTGCGTCCGTCGCGCAGGCTCTCGATGAGCTGATGCTTTGGGCCG
AGGACTGCCCCGAAGTCCGGCACCTCGTGCACGCGGATTTCGGCTCCAACAATGTCCTGACGGACAATGG
CCGCATAACAGCGGTCATTGACTGGAGCGAGGCGATGTTCGGGGATTCCCAATACGAGGTCGCCAACATC
TTCTTCTGGAGGCCGTGGTTGGCTTGTATGGAGCAGCAGACGCGCTACTTCGAGCGGAGGCATCCGGAGC
TTGCAGGATCGCCCCGGCTCCGGGCGTATATGCTCCGCATTGGTCTTGACCAACTCTATCAGAGCTTGGT
TGACGGCAATTTCGATGATGCAGCTTGGGCGCAGGGTCGATGCGACGCAATCGTCCGATCCGGAGCCGGG
ACTGTCGGGCGTACACAAATCGCCCGCAGAAGCGCCGCCGTCTGGACCGATGGCTGTGTAGAAGTACTCG
CCGATAGTGGAAACCGACGCCCCAGCACTCGTCCGAGGGCAAAGGAATAAGCTAGTATGTAAGCCTAGTC
TTAGATAATAAAATCGCTATCCATCGAAGATGGATGTGTGTTGGTTTTTTGTGTGTGTAACGCTAGGCGC
GCCTGGTGTACCGAGAACGATCCTCTCAGTGCGAGTCTCGACGATCCATATCGTTGCTTGGCAGTCAGCC
AGTCGGAATCCAGCTTGGGACCCAGGAAGTCCAATCGTCAGATATTGTACTCAAGCCTGGTCACGGCAGC
GTACCGATCTGTTTAAACCTAGATATTGATAGTCTGATCGGTCAACGTATAATCGAGTCCTAGCTTTTGC
AAACATCTATCAAGAGACAGGATCAGCAGGAGGCTTTCGCATGAGTATTCAACATTTCCGTGTCGCCCTT
ATTCCCTTTTTTGCGGCATTTTGCCTTCCTGTTTTTGCTCACCCAGAAACGCTGGTGAAAGTAAAAGATG
CTGAAGATCAGTTGGGTGCGCGAGTGGGTTACATCGAACTGGATCTCAACAGCGGTAAGATCCTTGAGAG
TTTTCGCCCCGAAGAACGCTTTCCAATGATGAGCACTTTTAAAGTTCTGCTATGTGGCGCGGTATTATCC
CGTATTGACGCCGGGCAAGAGCAACTCGGTCGCCGCATACACTATTCTCAGAATGACTTGGTTGAGTATT
CACCAGTCACAGAAAAGCATCTTACGGATGGCATGACAGTAAGAGAATTATGCAGTGCTGCCATAACCAT
GAGTGATAACACTGCGGCCAACTTACTTCTGACAACGATTGGAGGACCGAAGGAGCTAACCGCTTTTTTG
CACAACATGGGGGATCATGTAACTCGCCTTGATCGTTGGGAACCGGAGCTGAATGAAGCCATACCAAACG
ACGAGCGTGACACCACGATGCCTGTAGCAATGGCAACAACCTTGCGTAAACTATTAACTGGCGAACTACT
TACTCTAGCTTCCCGGCAACAGTTGATAGACTGGATGGAGGCGGATAAAGTTGCAGGACCACTTCTGCGC
TCGGCCCTTCCGGCTGGCTGGTTTATTGCTGATAAATCTGGAGCCGGTGAGCGTGGGTCTCGCGGTATCA
TTGCAGCACTGGGGCCAGATGGTAAGCCCTCCCGTATCGTAGTTATCTACACGACGGGGAGTCAGGCAAC
TATGGATGAACGAAATAGACAGATCGCTGAGATAGGTGCCTCACTGATTAAGCATTGGTAACCGATTCTA
GGTGCATTGGCGCAGAAAAAAATGCCTGATGCGACGCTGCGCGTCTTATACTCCCACATATGCCAGATTC
AGCAACGGATACGGCTTCCCCAACTTGCCCACTTCCATACGTGTCCTCCTTACCAGAAATTTATCCTTAA
GATCGTTTAAACTCGACTCTGGCTCTATCGAATCTCCGTCGTTTCGAGCTTACGCGAACAGCCGTGGCGC
TCATTTGCTCGTCGGGCATCGAATCTCGTCAGCTATCGTCAGCTTACCTTTTTGGCAGCGATCGCGGCTC
CCGACATCTTGGACCATTAGCTCCACAGGTATCTTCTTCCCTCTAGTGGTCATAACAGCAGCTTCAGCTA
CCTCTCAATTCAAAAAACCCCTCAAGACCCGTTTAGAGGCCCCAAGGGGTTATGCTATCAATCGTTGCGT
TACACACACAAAAAACCAACACACATCCATCTTCGATGGATAGCGATTTTATTATCTAACTGCTGATCGA
GTGTAGCCAGATCTAGTAATCAATTACGGGGTCATTAGTTCATAGCCCATATATGGAGTTCCGCGTTACA
TAACTTACGGTAAATGGCCCGCCTGGCTGACCGCCCAACGACCCCCGCCCATTGACGTCAATAATGACGT
ATGTTCCCATAGTAACGCCAATAGGGACTTTCCATTGACGTCAATGGGTGGAGTATTTACGGTAAACTGC
CCACTTGGCAGTACATCAAGTGTATCATATGCCAAGTACGCCCCCTATTGACGTCAATGACGGTAAATGG
CCCGCCTGGCATTATGCCCAGTACATGACCTTATGGGACTTTCCTACTTGGCAGTACATCTACGTATTAG
TCATCGCTATTACCATGCTGATGCGGTTTTGGCAGTACATCAATGGGCGTGGATAGCGGTTTGACTCACG
GGGATTTCCAAGTCTCCACCCCATTGACGTCAATGGGAGTTTGTTTTGGCACCAAAATCAACGGGACTTT
CCAAAATGTCGTAACAACTCCGCCCCATTGACGCAAATGGGCGGTAGGCGTGTACGGTGGGAGGTCTATA
TAAGCAGAGCTGGTTTAGTGAACCGTCAGATCAGATCTTTGTCGATCCTACCATCCACTCGACACACCCG
CCAGCGGCCGC
